Addgene plasmid #147034: pnEA-NpHM_N
Purpose: (Empty Backbone) Bacterial Expression vector
Depositing lab: Elisa Izaurralde. Depositing organization: Max Planck Institute for Developmental Biology. Publication: Deciphering correct strategies for multiprotein complex assembly by co-expression: application to complexes as large as the histone octamer. Diebold ML, Fribourg S, Koch M, Metzger T, Romier C. J Struct Biol. 2011 Aug;175(2):178-88. doi: 10.1016/j.jsb.2011.02.001. Epub 2011 Feb 12. PubMed 21320604.
Backbone
  Vector backbone: pnEA
  Vector type: Bacterial Expression
Growth in bacteria
  Bacterial resistance: Ampicillin, 100 μg/mL
  Growth temperature: 37°C
  Growth strain: DH5alpha
  Copy number: Low Copy
Gene/Insert
  Gene/Insert name: None
Terms and licenses: Academic/Nonprofit Terms; Industry Terms: Not Available to Industry
Depositor comments: Plasmids from this collection were made available to the research community and donated after the lab closed. Please note that the sequence provided by the depositing laboratory may be theoretical/predicted or based on Sanger sequencing results. There may be discrepancies between sequencing results obtained by Addgene and the depositor sequence. If an Addgene verified sequence is not available, please contact before placing your order to request that our lab fully sequence the plasmid.
How to cite: pnEA-NpHM_N was a gift from Elisa Izaurralde (Addgene plasmid # 147034 ; http://n2t.net/addgene:147034 ; RRID:Addgene_147034)
