[The description below was written by a language model from this plasmid's Addgene catalogue record and pLannotate feature annotations shown in this document.]
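Description:
pnEA-NpHM_N is an empty bacterial expression backbone of the pnEA family, a pET-like vector series associated in the record with work on assembling multiprotein complexes by co-expression in E. coli. The depositor's full sequence is 6,879 nt. It is propagated through a ColE1/pBR322-type origin accompanied by the bom mobility region and the rop gene. Rop keeps plasmid number down, consistent with the catalogue listing of low copy number. Selection is by ampicillin through the bla β-lactamase gene and its own promoter. Several disrupted fragments of the tetracycline efflux gene and the tet promoter are also annotated. These are remnants of the pBR322 ancestry, and tetracycline is not listed as a selectable resistance.

The expression cassette consists of a T7 promoter immediately followed by a lac operator and the T7 gene 10 ribosome binding site, and it ends at a T7 terminator. A plasmid-borne lacI gene with its own promoter supplies repressor. Transcription therefore depends on a host providing T7 RNA polymerase and can be induced with IPTG. Downstream of the RBS the annotation detects a short match to a His/TEV-type composite tag, probably reflecting a polyhistidine stretch, followed by a signal-sequence-less maltose binding protein that stays in the cytosol. This suggests that inserted genes are expressed as N-terminal His-MBP fusions for solubility and affinity purification. The record does not explicitly define the tag arrangement, any protease cleavage site or the cloning sites. A short fragment annotated as a T7 gene 10-derived sequence lies just before the terminator. No insert is present, and the depositor notes that the supplied sequence may be theoretical rather than fully verified.
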