Features (pLannotate 1.2.2; 20 found; start..end, strand, type, name):
    104..208     +  promoter       AmpR promoter: bla
    209..1069    +  CDS            AmpR: β-lactamase; bla; confers resistance to ampicillin, carbenicillin, and related antibiotics
   1240..1828    +  rep_origin     ori: high-copy-number ColE1/pMB1/pBR322/pUC origin of replication
   2014..2156    -  misc_feature   bom: basis of mobility region from pBR322
   2258..2449    -  CDS            rop: Rop protein, which maintains plasmids at low copy number; rop
   2466..2846    +  CDS            YPB1_ECOLX: Protein predicted: Swiss-Prot protein existence level 4. From Escherichia coli.
   3088..3712    -  CDS            TcR (fragment): tetracycline efflux protein; tet; confers resistance to tetracycline
   3727..3748    -  protein_bind   CAP binding site: CAP binding activates transcription in the presence of cAMP. E. coli catabolite activator protein
   3761..4843    -  CDS            lacI: lac repressor; lacI; The lac repressor binds to the lac operator to inhibit transcription in E. coli. This inhibition can be relieved by adding lactose or isopropyl-β-D-thiogalactopyranoside (IPTG).
   4844..4921    -  promoter       lacI promoter: lacI
   4929..5208    -  CDS            TcR (fragment): tetracycline efflux protein; tet; confers resistance to tetracycline
   5230..5248    +  promoter       T7 promoter: promoter for bacteriophage T7 RNA polymerase
   5249..5273    +  protein_bind   lac operator: The lac repressor binds to the lac operator to inhibit transcription in E. coli. This inhibition can be relieved by adding lactose or isopropyl-β-D-thiogalactopyranoside (IPTG). lac repressor encoded by lacI
   5288..5310    +  RBS            RBS: efficient ribosome binding site from bacteriophage T7 gene 10 (Olins and Rangwala, 1989)
   5329..5345    +  CDS            capTEV™ (fragment): composite tag for in vivo biotinylation, TEV protease cleavage, and 6xHis tagging
   5366..6462    +  CDS            MBP (fragment): maltose binding protein from E. coli; malE (mutated); This version of the gene does not encode a signal sequence, so MBP will remain in the cytosol.
   6563..6612    +  CDS            SET1 (fragment): solubility-enhancement tag derived from T7 phage gene 10B
   6620..6667    +  terminator     T7 terminator: transcription terminator for bacteriophage T7 RNA polymerase
   6690..6794    -  CDS            TcR (fragment): tetracycline efflux protein; tet; confers resistance to tetracycline
   6842..6870    -  promoter       tet promoter: E. coli promoter for tetracycline efflux protein gene
>Addgene plasmid #147034 | pnEA-NpHM_N | depositor full sequence | sequence record 289481 | Full Sequence
TTCTTGAAGACGAAAGGGCCTCGTGATACGCCTATTTTTATAGGTTAATGTCATGATAATAATGGTTTCT
TAGACGTCAGGTGGCACTTTTCGGGGAAATGTGCGCGGAACCCCTATTTGTTTATTTTTCTAAATACATT
CAAATATGTATCCGCTCATGAGACAATAACCCTGATAAATGCTTCAATAATATTGAAAAAGGAAGAGTAT
GAGTATTCAACATTTCCGTGTCGCCCTTATTCCCTTTTTTGCGGCATTTTGCCTTCCTGTTTTTGCTCAC
CCAGAAACGCTGGTGAAAGTAAAAGATGCTGAAGATCAGTTGGGTGCACGAGTGGGTTACATCGAACTGG
ATCTCAACAGCGGTAAGATCCTTGAGAGTTTTCGCCCCGAAGAACGTTTTCCAATGATGAGCACTTTTAA
AGTTCTGCTATGTGGCGCGGTATTATCCCGTGTTGACGCCGGGCAAGAGCAACTCGGTCGCCGCATACAC
TATTCTCAGAATGACTTGGTTGAGTACTCACCAGTCACAGAAAAGCATCTTACGGATGGCATGACAGTAA
GAGAATTATGCAGTGCTGCCATAACCATGAGTGATAACACTGCGGCCAACTTACTTCTGACAACGATCGG
AGGACCGAAGGAGCTAACCGCTTTTTTGCACAACATGGGGGATCATGTAACTCGCCTTGATCGTTGGGAA
CCGGAGCTGAATGAAGCCATACCAAACGACGAGCGTGACACCACGATGCCTGCAGCAATGGCAACAACGT
TGCGCAAACTATTAACTGGCGAACTACTTACTCTAGCTTCCCGGCAACAATTAATAGACTGGATGGAGGC
GGATAAAGTTGCAGGACCACTTCTGCGCTCGGCCCTTCCGGCTGGCTGGTTTATTGCTGATAAATCTGGA
GCCGGTGAGCGTGGGTCTCGCGGTATCATTGCAGCACTGGGGCCAGATGGTAAGCCCTCCCGTATCGTAG
TTATCTACACGACGGGGAGTCAGGCAACTATGGATGAACGAAATAGACAGATCGCTGAGATAGGTGCCTC
ACTGATTAAGCATTGGTAACTGTCAGACCAAGTTTACTCATATATACTTTAGATTGATTTAAAACTTCAT
TTTTAATTTAAAAGGATCTAGGTGAAGATCCTTTTTGATAATCTCATGACCAAAATCCCTTAACGTGAGT
TTTCGTTCCACTGAGCGTCAGACCCCGTAGAAAAGATCAAAGGATCTTCTTGAGATCCTTTTTTTCTGCG
CGTAATCTGCTGCTTGCAAACAAAAAAACCACCGCTACCAGCGGTGGTTTGTTTGCCGGATCAAGAGCTA
CCAACTCTTTTTCCGAAGGTAACTGGCTTCAGCAGAGCGCAGATACCAAATACTGTCCTTCTAGTGTAGC
CGTAGTTAGGCCACCACTTCAAGAACTCTGTAGCACCGCCTACATACCTCGCTCTGCTAATCCTGTTACC
AGTGGCTGCTGCCAGTGGCGATAAGTCGTGTCTTACCGGGTTGGACTCAAGACGATAGTTACCGGATAAG
GCGCAGCGGTCGGGCTGAACGGGGGGTTCGTGCACACAGCCCAGCTTGGAGCGAACGACCTACACCGAAC
TGAGATACCTACAGCGTGAGCTATGAGAAAGCGCCACGCTTCCCGAAGGGAGAAAGGCGGACAGGTATCC
GGTAAGCGGCAGGGTCGGAACAGGAGAGCGCACGAGGGAGCTTCCAGGGGGAAACGCCTGGTATCTTTAT
AGTCCTGTCGGGTTTCGCCACCTCTGACTTGAGCGTCGATTTTTGTGATGCTCGTCAGGGGGGCGGAGCC
TATGGAAAAACGCCAGCAACGCGGCCTTTTTACGGTTCCTGGCCTTTTGCTGGCCTTTTGCTCACATGTT
CTTTCCTGCGTTATCCCCTGATTCTGTGGATAACCGTATTACCGCCTTTGAGTGAGCTGATACCGCTCGC
CGCAGCCGAACGACCGAGCGCAGCGAGTCAGTGAGCGAGGAAGCGGAAGAGCGCCTGATGCGGTATTTTC
TCCTTACGCATCTGTGCGGTATTTCACACCGCATATATGGTGCACTCTCAGTACAATCTGCTCTGATGCC
GCATAGTTAAGCCAGTATACACTCCGCTATCGCTACGTGACTGGGTCATGGCTGCGCCCCGACACCCGCC
AACACCCGCTGACGCGCCCTGACGGGCTTGTCTGCTCCCGGCATCCGCTTACAGACAAGCTGTGACCGTC
TCCGGGAGCTGCATGTGTCAGAGGTTTTCACCGTCATCACCGAAACGCGCGAGGCAGCTGCGGTAAAGCT
CATCAGCGTGGTCGTGAAGCGATTCACAGATGTCTGCCTGTTCATCCGCGTCCAGCTCGTTGAGTTTCTC
CAGAAGCGTTAATGTCTGGCTTCTGATAAAGCGGGCCATGTTAAGGGCGGTTTTTTCCTGTTTGGTCACT
GATGCCTCCGTGTAAGGGGGATTTCTGTTCATGGGGGTAATGATACCGATGAAACGAGAGAGGATGCTCA
CGATACGGGTTACTGATGATGAACATGCCCGGTTACTGGAACGTTGTGAGGGTAAACAACTGGCGGTATG
GATGCGGCGGGACCAGAGAAAAATCACTCAGGGTCAATGCCAGCGCTTCGTTAATACAGATGTAGGTGTT
CCACAGGGTAGCCAGCAGCATCCTGCGATGCAGATCCGGAACATAATGGTGCAGGGCGCTGACTTCCGCG
TTTCCAGACTTTACGAAACACGGAAACCGAAGACCATTCATGTTGTTGCTCAGGTCGCAGACGTTTTGCA
GCAGCAGTCGCTTCACGTTCGCTCGCGTATCGGTGATTCATTCTGCTAACCAGTAAGGCAACCCCGCCAG
CCTAGCCGGGTCCTCAACGACAGGAGCACGATCATGCGCACCCGTGGCCAGGACCCAACGCTGCCCGAGA
TGCGCCGCGTGCGGCTGCTGGAGATGGCGGACGCGATGGATATGTTCTGCCAAGGGTTGGTTTGCGCATT
CACAGTTCTCCGCAAGAATTGATTGGCTCCAATTCTTGGAGTGGTGAATCCGTTAGCGAGGTGCCGCCGG
CTTCCATTCAGGTCGAGGTGGCCCGGCTCCATGCACCGCGACGCAACGCGGGGAGGCAGACAAGGTATAG
GGCGGCGCCTACAATCCATGCCAACCCGTTCCATGTGCTCGCCGAGGCGGCATAAATCGCCGTGACGATC
AGCGGTCCAGTGATCGAAGTTAGGCTGGTAAGAGCCGCGAGCGATCCTTGAAGCTGTCCCTGATGGTCGT
CATCTACCTGCCTGGACAGCATGGCCTGCAACGCGGGCATCCCGATGCCGCCGGAAGCGAGAAGAATCAT
AATGGGGAAGGCCATCCAGCCTCGCGTCGCGAACGCCAGCAAGACGTAGCCCAGCGCGTCGGCCGCCATG
CCGGCGATAATGGCCTGCTTCTCGCCGAAACGTTTGGTGGCGGGACCAGTGACGAAGGCTTGAGCGAGGG
CGTGCAAGATTCCGAATACCGCAAGCGACAGGCCGATCATCGTCGCGCTCCAGCGAAAGCGGTCCTCGCC
GAAAATGACCCAGAGCGCTGCCGGCACCTGTCCTACGAGTTGCATGATAAAGAAGACAGTCATAAGTGCG
GCGACGATAGTCATGCCCCGCGCCCACCGGAAGGAGCTGACTGGGTTGAAGGCTCTCAAGGGCATCGGTC
GAGATCCCGGTGCCTAATGAGTGAGCTAACTTACATTAATTGCGTTGCGCTCACTGCCCGCTTTCCAGTC
GGGAAACCTGTCGTGCCAGCTGCATTAATGAATCGGCCAACGCGCGGGGAGAGGCGGTTTGCGTATTGGG
CGCCAGGGTGGTTTTTCTTTTCACCAGTGAGACGGGCAACAGCTGATTGCCCTTCACCGCCTGGCCCTGA
GAGAGTTGCAGCAAGCGGTCCACGCTGGTTTGCCCCAGCAGGCGAAAATCCTGTTTGATGGTGGTTAACG
GCGGGATATAACATGAGCTGTCTTCGGTATCGTCGTATCCCACTACCGAGATATCCGCACCAACGCGCAG
CCCGGACTCGGTAATGGCGCGCATTGCGCCCAGCGCCATCTGATCGTTGGCAACCAGCATCGCAGTGGGA
ACGATGCCCTCATTCAGCATTTGCATGGTTTGTTGAAAACCGGACATGGCACTCCAGTCGCCTTCCCGTT
CCGCTATCGGCTGAATTTGATTGCGAGTGAGATATTTATGCCAGCCAGCCAGACGCAGACGCGCCGAGAC
AGAACTTAATGGGCCCGCTAACAGCGCGATTTGCTGGTGACCCAATGCGACCAGATGCTCCACGCCCAGT
CGCGTACCGTCTTCATGGGAGAAAATAATACTGTTGATGGGTGTCTGGTCAGAGACATCAAGAAATAACG
CCGGAACATTAGTGCAGGCAGCTTCCACAGCAATGGCATCCTGGTCATCCAGCGGATAGTTAATGATCAG
CCCACTGACGCGTTGCGCGAGAAGATTGTGCACCGCCGCTTTACAGGCTTCGACGCCGCTTCGTTCTACC
ATCGACACCACCACGCTGGCACCCAGTTGATCGGCGCGAGATTTAATCGCCGCGACAATTTGCGACGGCG
CGTGCAGGGCCAGACTGGAGGTGGCAACGCCAATCAGCAACGACTGTTTGCCCGCCAGTTGTTGTGCCAC
GCGGTTGGGAATGTAATTCAGCTCCGCCATCGCCGCTTCCACTTTTTCCCGCGTTTTCGCAGAAACGTGG
CTGGCCTGGTTCACCACGCGGGAAACGGTCTGATAAGAGACACCGGCATACTCTGCGACATCGTATAACG
TTACTGGTTTCACATTCACCACCCTGAATTGACTCTCTTCCGGGCGCTATCATGCCATACCGCGAAAGGT
TTTGCGCCATTCGATGGTGTCCGGGATCTCGACGCTCTCCCTTATGCGACTCCTGCATTAGGAAGCAGCC
CAGTAGTAGGTTGAGGCCGTTGAGCACCGCCGCCGCAAGGAATGGTGCATGCAAGGAGATGGCGCCCAAC
AGTCCCCCGGCCACGGGGCCTGCCACCATACCCACGCCGAAACAAGCGCTCATGAGCCCGAAGTGGCGAG
CCCGATCTTCCCCATCGGTGATGTCGGCGATATAGGCGCCAGCAACCGCACCTGTGGCGCCGGTGATGCC
GGCCACGATGCGTCCGGCGTAGAGGATCGAGATCTCGATCCCGCGAAATTAATACGACTCACTATAGGGG
AATTGTGAGCGGATAACAATTCCCCACTAGTAATAATTTTGTTTAACTTTAAGAAGGAGATATACCATGA
GCGGCAGCCATCATCATCATCATCACAGCGGCAGCGGCTCCATGGAAACTGAAGAAGGTAAACTGGTAAT
CTGGATTAACGGCGATAAAGGCTATAACGGTCTCGCTGAAGTCGGTAAGAAATTCGAGAAAGATACCGGA
ATTAAAGTCACCGTTGAGCATCCGGATAAACTGGAAGAGAAATTCCCACAGGTTGCGGCAACTGGCGATG
GCCCTGACATTATCTTCTGGGCACACGACCGCTTTGGTGGCTACGCTCAATCTGGCCTGTTGGCTGAAAT
CACCCCGGACAAAGCGTTCCAGGACAAGCTGTATCCGTTTACCTGGGATGCCGTACGTTACAACGGCAAG
CTGATTGCTTACCCGATCGCTGTTGAAGCGTTATCGCTGATTTATAACAAAGACCTGCTGCCGAACCCGC
CAAAAACCTGGGAAGAGATCCCGGCGCTGGATAAAGAACTGAAAGCGAAAGGTAAGAGCGCCCTGATGTT
CAACCTGCAAGAACCGTACTTCACCTGGCCGCTGATTGCTGCTGACGGGGGTTATGCGTTCAAGTATGAA
AACGGCAAGTACGACATTAAAGACGTGGGCGTGGATAACGCTGGCGCGAAAGCGGGTCTGACCTTCCTGG
TTGACCTGATTAAAAACAAACACATGAATGCAGACACCGATTACTCCATCGCAGAAGCTGCCTTTAATAA
AGGCGAAACAGCGATGACCATCAACGGCCCGTGGGCATGGTCCAACATCGACACCAGCAAAGTGAATTAT
GGTGTAACGGTACTGCCGACCTTCAAGGGTCAACCATCCAAACCGTTCGTTGGCGTGCTGAGCGCAGGTA
TTAACGCCGCCAGTCCGAACAAAGAGCTGGCAAAAGAGTTCCTCGAAAACTATCTGCTGACTGATGAAGG
TCTGGAAGCGGTTAATAAAGACAAACCGCTGGGTGCCGTAGCGCTGAAGTCTTACGAGGAAGAGTTGGCG
AAAGATCCACGTATTGCCGCCACGATGGAAAACGCCCAGAAAGGTGAAATCATGCCGAACATCCCGCAGA
TGTCCGCTTTCTGGTATGCCGTGCGTACTGCGGTGATCAACGCCGCCAGCGGTCGTCAGACTGTCGATGA
AGCCCTTAAAGACGCGCAGACTGGTACCGGCAGCGGCCTGGAAGTTCTGTTCCAGGGGCCCCATATGCTC
GAGCTTAAGCAATTGGGATCCTAATAGTCTAGAGCTAGCCCTAGGAGATCCGGCTGCTAACAAAGCCCGA
AAGGAAGCTGAGTTGGCTGCTGCCACCGCTGAGCAATAACTAGCATAACCCCTTGGGGCCTCTAAACGGG
TCTTGAGGGGTTTTTTGCTGAAAGGAGGAACTATATCCGGATATCCCGCAAGAGGCCCGGCAGTACCGGC
ATAACCAAGCCTATGCCTACAGCATCCAGGGTGACGGTGCCGAGGATGACGATGAGCGCATTGTTAGATT
TCATACACGGTGCCTGACTGCGTTAGCAATTTAACTGTGATAAACTACCGCATTAAAGCTTATCGATGAT
AAGCTGTCAAACATGAGAA
